Addgene plasmid #209334: pJRA99
Purpose: (Empty Backbone) Gateway cloning compatible binary vector for agrobacterium mediated transformation. Arabidopsis UBQ10 promoter expression of untagged protein.
Depositing lab: Lucia Strader. Depositing organization: Duke University. Publication: An improved toolkit of gateway- and gibson assembly-compatible vectors for protoplast transfection and agrobacterium-mediated plant transformation. Allen JR, Flanagan M, Pathak S, Emenecker SK, Emenecker RJ, Strader LC. BMC Res Notes. 2025 Apr 8;18(1):149. doi: 10.1186/s13104-025-07231-1. PubMed 40200324.
Backbone
  Vector backbone: pJRA-GW
  Vector type: Plant Expression
  Selectable markers: Basta
Growth in bacteria
  Bacterial resistance: Chloramphenicol and Spectinomycin, 25 & 50 μg/mL
  Growth temperature: 37°C
  Growth strain: ccdB Survival
  Copy number: High Copy
Gene/Insert
  Gene/Insert name: None
Terms and licenses: Academic/Nonprofit Terms; Industry Terms: Not Available to Industry
Depositor comments: Please visit https://doi.org/10.21203/rs.3.rs-3558280/v1 for preprint.
How to cite: pJRA99 was a gift from Lucia Strader (Addgene plasmid # 209334 ; http://n2t.net/addgene:209334 ; RRID:Addgene_209334)
