[The description below was written by a language model from this plasmid's Addgene catalogue record and pLannotate feature annotations shown in this document.]
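Description:
pJRA99 is an empty Gateway destination binary vector built on the pJRA-GW backbone for Agrobacterium-mediated plant transformation. It is designed to express an untagged protein of interest from the Arabidopsis UBQ10 promoter. The plasmid (about 13.3 kb) carries two replication systems: a high-copy ColE1/pMB1-type origin with the pBR322 bom region for propagation in E. coli, and the pVS1 oriV with RepA and the StaA stability protein for maintenance in Agrobacterium. Bacterial selection for the backbone comes from the aadA (SmR) gene conferring spectinomycin/streptomycin resistance. The chloramphenicol resistance listed for the plasmid comes from the cat gene inside the Gateway cassette.

The T-DNA, bounded by nopaline-type left and right border repeats, contains two units. Next to the left border is a plant selection cassette in which the bar gene, encoding phosphinothricin acetyltransferase, is driven by the mannopine synthase promoter and ended by the mannopine synthase terminator, giving Basta (glufosinate) resistance in transformed plants. The second unit is the expression cassette. It consists of a short multiple cloning site, then attR1, cat, ccdB and attR2, followed by the octopine synthase terminator. The UBQ10 promoter named in the catalogue entry is not annotated in the feature table, though an unannotated stretch lies upstream of the cloning site where it would be expected.

In an LR reaction, a gene from an entry clone replaces the cat-ccdB segment. Loss of the toxic ccdB gene provides counterselection against unrecombined vector, which is why the empty backbone must be kept in a ccdB-tolerant strain. The resulting clone places the coding sequence between the promoter and the OCS terminator with no added tag, and is suited to constitutive expression in stably transformed plants.
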