Features (pLannotate 1.2.2; 25 found; start..end, strand, type, name):
      1..25      +  misc_feature   LB T-DNA repeat: left border repeat from nopaline C58 T-DNA
    111..363     -  terminator     MAS terminator: mannopine synthase terminator
    376..924     -  CDS            bar: PAT_STRHY - Experimental evidence at protein level: Swiss-Prot protein existence level 1. Inactivates phosphinothricin (PPT) by transfer of an acetyl group from acetyl CoA. Can also acetylate demethylphosphinothricin but not PTT or glutamate. This enzyme is an effector of phosphinothricin tripeptide (PTT or bialaphos) resistance. From Streptomyces hygroscopicus. Introduced by genetic manipulation and expressed in glufosinate-tolerant maize by Dekalb Genetics.
    930..1310    -  promoter       MAS promoter: mannopine synthase promoter (Velten et al., 1984)
   2911..2975    +  misc_feature   MCS: multiple cloning site
   2980..3104    +  protein_bind   attR1: mutant version of attR; recombination site for the Gateway® LR reaction LR Clonase™
   3129..3159    +  promoter       lac UV5 promoter: E. coli lac promoter with an "up" mutation
   3183..3212    +  promoter       cat promoter (fragment): promoter of the E. coli cat gene encoding chloramphenicol acetyltransferase
   3213..3869    +  CDS            cat: CAT_ECOLX - Experimental evidence at protein level: Swiss-Prot protein existence level 1. This enzyme is an effector of chloramphenicol resistance in bacteria. From Escherichia coli. This protein is used as a marker in many commonly used cloning vectors, such as pACYC184.
   4051..4209    +  CDS            ccdA (fragment): CCDA_ECO57 - Also known as H, letA. Experimental evidence at protein level: Swiss-Prot protein existence level 1. Antitoxin component of a type II toxin-antitoxin (TA) system which inhibits the post-segregational killing (PSK) of plasmid-free cells, also referred to as a plasmid addiction system. Binds to and blocks the activity of CcdB; will also remove bound CcdB protein from the CcdB-GyrA complex by forming a CcdA-CcdB complex, a process termed rejuvenation. Functions as a transcriptional corepressor for the ccdAB operon, repression also requires CcdB (By similarity). From Escherichia coli
   4214..4516    +  CDS            ccdB: CCDB_ECOLI - Also known as G, letB, letD. Experimental evidence at protein level: Swiss-Prot protein existence level 1. Toxic component of a type II toxin-antitoxin (TA) system, functioning in plasmid maintainence. Responsible for the post- segregational killing (PSK) of plasmid-free cells, also referred to as a plasmid addiction system. Half-life of over 2 hours. Cell killing by CcdB is accompanied by filamentation, defects in chromosome and plasmid segregation, defects in cell division, formation of anucleate cells, decreased DNA synthesis and plasmid loss. Interferes with the activity of DN
   4560..4684    -  protein_bind   attR2: mutant version of attR; recombination site for the Gateway® LR reaction LR Clonase™
   4743..5450    +  terminator     OCS terminator: octopine synthase terminator
   5478..5632    +  CDS            lacZα (fragment): LacZα fragment of β-galactosidase; lacZ fragment
   5698..5722    +  misc_feature   RB T-DNA repeat: right border repeat from nopaline C58 T-DNA
   6062..6463    +  CDS            Y4CG_SINFN (fragment): Protein inferred from homology: Swiss-Prot protein existence level 3. From Sinorhizobium fredii (strain NBRC 101917 / NGR234).
   7023..7652    +  CDS            pVS1 StaA: stability protein from the Pseudomonas plasmid pVS1 (Heeb et al., 2000)
   8081..9154    +  CDS            pVS1 RepA: replication protein from the Pseudomonas plasmid pVS1 (Heeb et al., 2000)
   9220..9414    +  rep_origin     pVS1 oriV: origin of replication for the Pseudomonas plasmid pVS1 (Heeb et al., 2000)
   9617..9656    +  CDS            rop (fragment): Rop protein, which maintains plasmids at low copy number; rop
   9758..9898    +  misc_feature   bom: basis of mobility region from pBR322
  10084..10672   -  rep_origin     ori: high-copy-number ColE1/pMB1/pBR322/pUC origin of replication
  10746..10815   -  ncRNA          RNA-OUT: Accession: RF00240 - RNA-OUT
  12088..12144   +  CDS            GmR (fragment): gentamycin acetyltransferase; aacC1; confers resistance to gentamycin
  12151..12942   +  CDS            SmR: aminoglycoside adenylyltransferase (Murphy, 1985); aadA; confers resistance to spectinomycin and streptomycin
>Addgene plasmid #209334 | pJRA99 | addgene full sequence | sequence record 420455 | Addgene NGS Result
TGGCAGGATATATTGTGGTGTAAACAAATTGACGCTTAGACAACTTAATAACACATTGCGGACGTTTTTA
ATGTACTGAATTAACGCCGAATTAATTCGAGCTCGGATCTGATAATTTATTTGAAAATTCATAAGAAAAG
CAAACGTTACATGAATTGATGAAACAATACAAAGACAGATAAAGCCACGCACATTTAGGATATTGGCCGA
GATTACTGAATATTGAGTAAGATCACGGAATTTCTGACAGGAGCATGTCTTCAATTCAGCCCAAATGGCA
GTTGAAATACTCAAACCGCCCCATATGCAGGAGCGGATCATTCATTGTTTGTTTGGTTGCCTTTGCCAAC
ATGGGAGTCCAAGATTCTGCAGTCAAATCTCGGTGACGGGCAGGACCGGACGGGGCGGTACCGGCAGGCT
GAAGTCCAGCTGCCAGAAACCCACGTCATGCCAGTTCCCGTGCTTGAAGCCGGCCGCCCGCAGCATGCCG
CGGGGGGCATATCCGAGCGCCTCGTGCATGCGCACGCTCGGGTCGTTGGGCAGCCCGATGACAGCGACCA
CGCTCTTGAAGCCCTGTGCCTCCAGGGACTTCAGCAGGTGGGTGTAGAGCGTGGAGCCCAGTCCCGTCCG
CTGGTGGCGGGGGGAGACGTACACGGTCGACTCGGCCGTCCAGTCGTAGGCGTTGCGTGCCTTCCAGGGG
CCCGCGTAGGCGATGCCGGCGACCTCGCCGTCCACCTCGGCGACGAGCCAGGGATAGCGCTCCCGCAGAC
GGACGAGGTCGTCCGTCCACTCCTGCGGTTCCTGCGGCTCGGTACGGAAGTTGACCGTGCTTGTCTCGAT
GTAGTGGTTGACGATGGTGCAGACCGCCGGCATGTCCGCCTCGGTGGCACGGCGGATGTCGGCCGGGCGT
CGTTCTGGGCTCATCGATTCGATTTGGTGTATCGAGATTGGTTATGAAATTCAGATGCTAGTGTAATGTA
TTGGTAATTTGGGAAGATATAATAGGAAGCAAGGCTATTTATCCATTTCTGAAAAGGCGAAATGGCGTCA
CCGCGAGCGTCACGCGCATTCCGTTCTTGCTGTAAAGCGTTGTTTGGTACACTTTTGACTAGCGAGGCTT
GGCGTGTCAGCGTATCTATTCAAAAGTCGTTAATGGCTGCGGATCAAGAAAAAGTTGGAATAGAAACAGA
ATACCCGCGAAATTCAGGCCCGGTTGCCATGTCCTACACGCCGAAATAAACGACCAAATTAGTAGAAAAA
TAAAAACTGACTCGGATACTTACGTCACGTCTTGCGCACTGATTTGAAAAATCTCAGAATTCGCGACGTC
GAAGCACCCACCCTAAGCCACATTTTAATCCTTCTGTTGGCCATGCCCCATCAAAGTTGCACTTAACCCA
AGATTGTGGTGGAGCTTCCCATGTTTCTCGTCTGTCCCGACGGTGTTGTGGTTGGTGCTTTCCTTACATT
CTGAGCCTCTTTCCTTCTAATCCACTCATCTGCATCTTCTTGTGTCCTTACTAATACCTCATTGGTTCCA
AATTCCCTCCCTTTAAGCACCAGCTCGTTTCTGTTCTTCCACAGCCTCCCAAGTATCCAAGGGACTAAAG
CCTCCACATTCTTCAGATCAGGATATTCTTGTTTAAGATGTTGAACTCTATGGAGGTTTGTATGAACTGA
TGATCTAGGACCGGATAAGTTCCCTTCTTCATAGCGAACTTATTCAAAGAATGTTTTGTGTATCATTCTT
GTTACATTGTTATTAATGAAAAAATATTATTGGTCATTGGACTGAACACGAGTGTTAAATATGGACCAGG
CCCCAAATAAGATCCATTGATATATGAATTAAATAACAAGAATAAATCGAGTCACCAAACCACTTGCCTT
TTTTAACGAGACTTGTTCACCAACTTGATACAAAAGTCATTATCCTATGCAAATCAATAATCATACAAAA
ATATCCAATAACACTAAAAAATTAAAAGAAATGGATAATTTCACAATATGTTATACGATAAAGAAGTTAC
TTTTCCAAGAAATTCACTGATTTTATAAGCCCACTTGCATTAGATAAATGGCAAAAAAAAACAAAAAGGA
AAAGAAATAAAGCACGAAGAATTCTAGAAAATACGAAATACGCTTCAATGCAGTGGGACCCACGGTTCAA
TTATTGCCAATTTTCAGCTCCACCGTATATTTAAAAAATAAAACGATAATGCTAAAAAAATATAAATCGT
AACGATCGTTAAATCTCAACGGCTGGATCTTATGACGACCGTTAGAAATTGTGGTTGTCGACGAGTCAGT
AATAAACGGCGTCAAAGTGGTTGCAGCCGGCACACACGAGTCGTGTTTATCAACTCAAAGCACAAATACT
TTTCCTCAACCTAAAAATAAGGCAATTAGCCAAAAACAACTTTGCGTGTAAACAACGCTCAATACACGTG
TCATTTTATTATTAGCTATTGCTTCACCGCCTTAGCTTTCTCGTGACCTAGTCGTCCTCGTCTTTTCTTC
TTCTTCTTCTATAAAACAATACCCAAAGAGCTCTTCTTCTTCACAATTCAGATTTCAATTTCTCAAAATC
TTAAAAACTTTCTCTCAATTCTCTCTACCGTGATCAAGGTAAATTTCTGTGTTCCTTATTCTCTCAAAAT
CTTCGATTTTGTTTTCGTTCGATCCCAATTTCGTATATGTTCTTTGGTTTAGATTCTGTTAATCTTAGAT
CGAAGACGATTTTCTGGGTTTGATCGTTAGATATCATCTTAATTCTCGATTAGGGTTTCATAGATATCAT
CCGATTTGTTCAAATAATTTGAGTTTTGTCGAATAATTACTCTTCGATTTGTGATTTCTATCTAGATCTG
GTGTTAGTTTCTAGTTTGTGCGATCGAATTTGTCCTCGAGTCCGGACTCAGATCACGAGCTCAAGCTTCA
AATTCTGCAGTCGACGGTACCGCGGGCCCGGGATCATCAACAAGTTTGTACAAAAAAGCTGAACGAGAAA
CGTAAAATGATATAAATATCAATATATTAAATTAGATTTTGCATAAAAAACAGACTACATAATACTGTAA
AACACAACATATCCAGTCACTATGGCGGCCGCATTAGGCACCCCAGGCTTTACACTTTATGCTTCCGGCT
CGTATAATGTGTGGATTTTGAGTTAGGATCCGTCGAGATTTTCAGGAGCTAAGGAAGCTAAAATGGAGAA
AAAAATCACTGGATATACCACCGTTGATATATCCCAATGGCATCGTAAAGAACATTTTGAGGCATTTCAG
TCAGTTGCTCAATGTACCTATAACCAGACCGTTCAGCTGGATATTACGGCCTTTTTAAAGACCGTAAAGA
AAAATAAGCACAAGTTTTATCCGGCCTTTATTCACATTCTTGCCCGCCTGATGAATGCTCATCCGGAGTT
CCGTATGGCAATGAAAGACGGTGAGCTGGTGATATGGGATAGTGTTCACCCTTGTTACACCGTTTTCCAT
GAGCAAACTGAAACGTTTTCATCGCTCTGGAGTGAATACCACGACGATTTCCGGCAGTTTCTACACATAT
ATTCGCAAGATGTGGCGTGTTACGGTGAAAACCTGGCCTATTTCCCTAAAGGGTTTATTGAGAATATGTT
TTTCGTCTCAGCCAATCCCTGGGTGAGTTTCACCAGTTTTGATTTAAACGTGGCCAATATGGACAACTTC
TTCGCCCCCGTTTTCACCATGGGCAAATATTATACGCAAGGCGACAAGGTGCTGATGCCGCTGGCGATTC
AGGTTCATCATGCCGTTTGTGATGGCTTCCATGTCGGCAGAATGCTTAATGAATTACAACAGTACTGCGA
TGAGTGGCAGGGCGGGGCGTAAAGATCTGGATCCGGCTTACTAAAAGCCAGATAACAGTATGCGTATTTG
CGCGCTGATTTTTGCGGTATAAGAATATATACTGATATGTATACCCGAAGTATGTCAAAAAGAGGTATGC
TATGAAGCAGCGTATTACAGTGACAGTTGACAGCGACAGCTATCAGTTGCTCAAGGCATATATGATGTCA
ATATCTCCGGTCTGGTAAGCACAACCATGCAGAATGAAGCCCGTCGTCTGCGTGCCGAACGCTGGAAAGC
GGAAAATCAGGAAGGGATGGCTGAGGTCGCCCGGTTTATTGAAATGAACGGCTCTTTTGCTGACGAGAAC
AGGGGCTGGTGAAATGCAGTTTAAGGTTTACACCTATAAAAGAGAGAGCCGTTATCGTCTGTTTGTGGAT
GTACAGAGTGATATTATTGACACGCCCGGGCGACGGATGGTGATCCCCCTGGCCAGTGCACGTCTGCTGT
CAGATAAAGTCTCCCGTGAACTTTACCCGGTGGTGCATATCGGGGATGAAAGCTGGCGCATGATGACCAC
CGATATGGCCAGTGTGCCGGTCTCCGTTATCGGGGAAGAAGTGGCTGATCTCAGCCACCGCGAAAATGAC
ATCAAAAACGCCATTAACCTGATGTTCTGGGGAATATAAATGTCAGGCTCCCTTATACACAGCCAGTCTG
CAGGTCGACCATAGTGACTGGATATGTTGTGTTTTACAGTATTATGTAGTCTGTTTTTTATGCAAAATCT
AATTTAATATATTGATATTTATATCATTTTACGTTTCTCGTTCAGCTTTCTTGTACAAAGTGGTTGATGA
TCCTAGGTGAGTCTAGAGAGTTAATTAAGACCCGGGACTAGTCCCTAGAGTCCTGCTTTAATGAGATATG
CGAGACGCCTATGATCGCATGATATTTGCTTTCAATTCTGTTGTGCACGTTGTAAAAAACCTGAGCATGT
GTAGCTCAGATCCTTACCGCCGGTTTCGGTTCATTCTAATGAATATATCACCCGTTACTATCGTATTTTT
ATGAATAATATTCTCCGTTCAATTTACTGATTGTACCCTACTACTTATATGTACAATATTAAAATGAAAA
CAATATATTGTGCTGAATAGGTTTATAGCGACATCTATGATAGAGCGCCACAATAACAAACAATTGCGTT
TTATTATTACAAATCCAATTTTAAAAAAAGCGGCAGAACCGGTCAAACCTAAAAGACTGATTACATAAAT
CTTATTCAAATTTCAAAAGTGCCCCAGGGGCTAGTATCTACGACACACCGAGCGGCGAACTAATAACGCT
CACTGAAGGGAACTCCGGTTCCCCGCCGGCGCGCATGGGTGAGATTCCTTGAAGTTGAGTATTGGCCGTC
CGCTCTACCGAAAGTTACGGGCACCATTCAACCCGGTCCAGCACGGCGGCCGGGTAACCGACTTGCTGCC
CCGAGAATTATGCAGCATTTTTTTGGTGTATGTGGGCCCCAAATGAAGTGCAGGTCAAACCTTGACAGTG
ACGACAAATCGTTGGGCGGGTCCAGGGCGAATTTTGCGACAACATGTCGAGGCTCAGCAGGACCTGCATG
CAGGCATGCAAGCTTGGCACTGGCCGTCGTTTTACAACGTCGTGACTGGGAAAACCCTGGCGTTACCCAA
CTTAATCGCCTTGCAGCACATCCCCCTTTCGCCAGCTGGCGTAATAGCGAAGAGGCCCGCACCGATCGCC
CTTCCCAACAGTTGCGCAGCCTGAATGGCGAATGCTAGAGCAGCTTGAGCTTGGATCAGATTGTCGTTTC
CCGCCTTCAGTTTAAACTATCAGTGTTTGACAGGATATATTGGCGGGTAAACCTAAGAGAAAAGAGCGTT
TATTAGAATAATCGGATATTTAAAAGGGCGTGAAAAGGTTTATCCGTTCGTCCATTTGTATGTGCATGCC
AACCACAGGGTTCCCCTCGGGATCAAAGTACTTTGATCCAACCCCTCCGCTGCTATAGTGCAGTCGGCTT
CTGACGTTCAGTGCAGCCGTCTTCTGAAAACGACATGTCGCACAAGTCCTAAGTTACGCGACAGGCTGCC
GCCCTGCCCTTTTCCTGGCGTTTTCTTGTCGCGTGTTTTAGTCGCATAAAGTAGAATACTTGCGACTAGA
ACCGGAGACATTACGCCATGAACAAGAGCGCCGCCGCTGGCCTGCTGGGCTATGCCCGCGTCAGCACCGA
CGACCAGGACTTGACCAACCAACGGGCCGAACTGCACGCGGCCGGCTGCACCAAGCTGTTTTCCGAGAAG
ATCACCGGCACCAGGCGCGACCGCCCGGAGCTGGCCAGGATGCTTGACCACCTACGCCCTGGCGACGTTG
TGACAGTGACCAGGCTAGACCGCCTGGCCCGCAGCACCCGCGACCTACTGGACATTGCCGAGCGCATCCA
GGAGGCCGGCGCGGGCCTGCGTAGCCTGGCAGAGCCGTGGGCCGACACCACCACGCCGGCCGGCCGCATG
GTGTTGACCGTGTTCGCCGGCATTGCCGAGTTCGAGCGTTCCCTAATCATCGACCGCACCCGGAGCGGGC
GCGAGGCCGCCAAGGCCCGAGGCGTGAAGTTTGGCCCCCGCCCTACCCTCACCCCGGCACAGATCGCGCA
CGCCCGCGAGCTGATCGACCAGGAAGGCCGCACCGTGAAAGAGGCGGCTGCACTGCTTGGCGTGCATCGC
TCGACCCTGTACCGCGCACTTGAGCGCAGCGAGGAAGTGACGCCCACCGAGGCCAGGCGGCGCGGTGCCT
TCCGTGAGGACGCATTGACCGAGGCCGACGCCCTGGCGGCCGCCGAGAATGAACGCCAAGAGGAACAAGC
ATGAAACCGCACCAGGACGGCCAGGACGAACCGTTTTTCATTACCGAAGAGATCGAGGCGGAGATGATCG
CGGCCGGGTACGTGTTCGAGCCGCCCGCGCACGTCTCAACCGTGCGGCTGCATGAAATCCTGGCCGGTTT
GTCTGATGCCAAGCTGGCGGCCTGGCCGGCCAGCTTGGCCGCTGAAGAAACCGAGCGCCGCCGTCTAAAA
AGGTGATGTGTATTTGAGTAAAACAGCTTGCGTCATGCGGTCGCTGCGTATATGATGCGATGAGTAAATA
AACAAATACGCAAGGGGAACGCATGAAGGTTATCGCTGTACTTAACCAGAAAGGCGGGTCAGGCAAGACG
ACCATCGCAACCCATCTAGCCCGCGCCCTGCAACTCGCCGGGGCCGATGTTCTGTTAGTCGATTCCGATC
CCCAGGGCAGTGCCCGCGATTGGGCGGCCGTGCGGGAAGATCAACCGCTAACCGTTGTCGGCATCGACCG
CCCGACGATTGACCGCGACGTGAAGGCCATCGGCCGGCGCGACTTCGTAGTGATCGACGGAGCGCCCCAG
GCGGCGGACTTGGCTGTGTCCGCGATCAAGGCAGCCGACTTCGTGCTGATTCCGGTGCAGCCAAGCCCTT
ACGACATATGGGCCACCGCCGACCTGGTGGAGCTGGTTAAGCAGCGCATTGAGGTCACGGATGGAAGGCT
ACAAGCGGCCTTTGTCGTGTCGCGGGCGATCAAAGGCACGCGCATCGGCGGTGAGGTTGCCGAGGCGCTG
GCCGGGTACGAGCTGCCCATTCTTGAGTCCCGTATCACGCAGCGCGTGAGCTACCCAGGCACTGCCGCCG
CCGGCACAACCGTTCTTGAATCAGAACCCGAGGGCGACGCTGCCCGCGAGGTCCAGGCGCTGGCCGCTGA
AATTAAATCAAAACTCATTTGAGTTAATGAGGTAAAGAGAAAATGAGCAAAAGCACAAACACGCTAAGTG
CCGGCCGTCCGAGCGCACGCAGCAGCAAGGCTGCAACGTTGGCCAGCCTGGCAGACACGCCAGCCATGAA
GCGGGTCAACTTTCAGTTGCCGGCGGAGGATCACACCAAGCTGAAGATGTACGCGGTACGCCAAGGCAAG
ACCATTACCGAGCTGCTATCTGAATACATCGCGCAGCTACCAGAGTAAATGAGCAAATGAATAAATGAGT
AGATGAATTTTAGCGGCTAAAGGAGGCGGCATGGAAAATCAAGAACAACCAGGCACCGACGCCGTGGAAT
GCCCCATGTGTGGAGGAACGGGCGGTTGGCCAGGCGTAAGCGGCTGGGTTGCCTGCCGGCCCTGCAATGG
CACTGGAACCCCCAAGCCCGAGGAATCGGCGTGAGCGGTCGCAAACCATCCGGCCCGGTACAAATCGGCG
CGGCGCTGGGTGATGACCTGGTGGAGAAGTTGAAGGCCGCGCAGGCCGCCCAGCGGCAACGCATCGAGGC
AGAAGCACGCCCCGGTGAATCGTGGCAAGCGGCCGCTGATCGAATCCGCAAAGAATCCCGGCAACCGCCG
GCAGCCGGTGCGCCGTCGATTAGGAAGCCGCCCAAGGGCGACGAGCAACCAGATTTTTTCGTTCCGATGC
TCTATGACGTGGGCACCCGCGATAGTCGCAGCATCATGGACGTGGCCGTTTTCCGTCTGTCGAAGCGTGA
CCGACGAGCTGGCGAGGTGATCCGCTACGAGCTTCCAGACGGGCACGTAGAGGTTTCCGCAGGGCCGGCC
GGCATGGCCAGTGTGTGGGATTACGACCTGGTACTGATGGCGGTTTCCCATCTAACCGAATCCATGAACC
GATACCGGGAAGGGAAGGGAGACAAGCCCGGCCGCGTGTTCCGTCCACACGTTGCGGACGTACTCAAGTT
CTGCCGGCGAGCCGATGGCGGAAAGCAGAAAGACGACCTGGTAGAAACCTGCATTCGGTTAAACACCACG
CACGTTGCCATGCAGCGTACGAAGAAGGCCAAGAACGGCCGCCTGGTGACGGTATCCGAGGGTGAAGCCT
TGATTAGCCGCTACAAGATCGTAAAGAGCGAAACCGGGCGGCCGGAGTACATCGAGATCGAGCTAGCTGA
TTGGATGTACCGCGAGATCACAGAAGGCAAGAACCCGGACGTGCTGACGGTTCACCCCGATTACTTTTTG
ATCGATCCCGGCATCGGCCGTTTTCTCTACCGCCTGGCACGCCGCGCCGCAGGCAAGGCAGAAGCCAGAT
GGTTGTTCAAGACGATCTACGAACGCAGTGGCAGCGCCGGAGAGTTCAAGAAGTTCTGTTTCACCGTGCG
CAAGCTGATCGGGTCAAATGACCTGCCGGAGTACGATTTGAAGGAGGAGGCGGGGCAGGCTGGCCCGATC
CTAGTCATGCGCTACCGCAACCTGATCGAGGGCGAAGCATCCGCCGGTTCCTAATGTACGGAGCAGATGC
TAGGGCAAATTGCCCTAGCAGGGGAAAAAGGTCGAAAAGGTCTCTTTCCTGTGGATAGCACGTACATTGG
GAACCCAAAGCCGTACATTGGGAACCGGAACCCGTACATTGGGAACCCAAAGCCGTACATTGGGAACCGG
TCACACATGTAAGTGACTGATATAAAAGAGAAAAAAGGCGATTTTTCCGCCTAAAACTCTTTAAAACTTA
TTAAAACTCTTAAAACCCGCCTGGCCTGTGCATAACTGTCTGGCCAGCGCACAGCCGAAGAGCTGCAAAA
AGCGCCTACCCTTCGGTCGCTGCGCTCCCTACGCCCCGCCGCTTCGCGTCGGCCTATCGCGGCCGCTGGC
CGCTCAAAAATGGCTGGCCTACGGCCAGGCAATCTACCAGGGCGCGGACAAGCCGCGCCGTCGCCACTCG
ACCGCCGGCGCCCACATCAAGGCACCCTGCCTCGCGCGTTTCGGTGATGACGGTGAAAACCTCTGACACA
TGCAGCTCCCGGAGACGGTCACAGCTTGTCTGTAAGCGGATGCCGGGAGCAGACAAGCCCGTCAGGGCGC
GTCAGCGGGTGTTGGCGGGTGTCGGGGCGCAGCCATGACCCAGTCACGTAGCGATAGCGGAGTGTATACT
GGCTTAACTATGCGGCATCAGAGCAGATTGTACTGAGAGTGCACCATATGCGGTGTGAAATACCGCACAG
ATGCGTAAGGAGAAAATACCGCATCAGGCGCTCTTCCGCTTCCTCGCTCACTGACTCGCTGCGCTCGGTC
GTTCGGCTGCGGCGAGCGGTATCAGCTCACTCAAAGGCGGTAATACGGTTATCCACAGAATCAGGGGATA
ACGCAGGAAAGAACATGTGAGCAAAAGGCCAGCAAAAGGCCAGGAACCGTAAAAAGGCCGCGTTGCTGGC
GTTTTTCCATAGGCTCCGCCCCCCTGACGAGCATCACAAAAATCGACGCTCAAGTCAGAGGTGGCGAAAC
CCGACAGGACTATAAAGATACCAGGCGTTTCCCCCTGGAAGCTCCCTCGTGCGCTCTCCTGTTCCGACCC
TGCCGCTTACCGGATACCTGTCCGCCTTTCTCCCTTCGGGAAGCGTGGCGCTTTCTCATAGCTCACGCTG
TAGGTATCTCAGTTCGGTGTAGGTCGTTCGCTCCAAGCTGGGCTGTGTGCACGAACCCCCCGTTCAGCCC
GACCGCTGCGCCTTATCCGGTAACTATCGTCTTGAGTCCAACCCGGTAAGACACGACTTATCGCCACTGG
CAGCAGCCACTGGTAACAGGATTAGCAGAGCGAGGTATGTAGGCGGTGCTACAGAGTTCTTGAAGTGGTG
GCCTAACTACGGCTACACTAGAAGGACAGTATTTGGTATCTGCGCTCTGCTGAAGCCAGTTACCTTCGGA
AAAAGAGTTGGTAGCTCTTGATCCGGCAAACAAACCACCGCTGGTAGCGGTGGTTTTTTTGTTTGCAAGC
AGCAGATTACGCGCAGAAAAAAAGGATCTCAAGAAGATCCTTTGATCTTTTCTACGGGGTCCTGATGAAT
CCCCTAATGATTTTGGTAAAAATCATTAAGTTAAGGTGGATACACATCTTGTCATATGATCAAATGGTTT
CGCGAAAAATCAATAATCAGACAACAAGATGTGCGAACTCGATATTTTACACGACTCTCTTTACCAATTC
TGCCCCGAATTACACTTAAAACGACTCAACAGCTTAACGTTGGCTTGCCACGCATTACTTGACTGTAAAA
CTCTCACTCTTACCGAACTTGGCCGTAACCTGCCAACCAAAGCGAGAACAAAACATAACATCAAACGAAT
CGACCGATTGTTAGGTAATCGTCACCTCCACAAAGAGCGACTCGCTGTATACCGTTGGCATGCTAGCTTT
ATCTGTTCGGGCAATACGATGCCCATTGTACTTGTTGACTGGTCTGATATTCGTGAGCAAAAACGACTTA
TGGTATTGCGAGCTTCAGTCGCACTACACGGTCGTTCTGTTACTCTTTATGAGAAAGCGTTCCCGCTTTC
AGAGCAATGTTCAAAGAAAGCTCATGACCAATTTCTAGCCGACCTTGCGAGCATTCTACCGAGTAACACC
ACACCGCTCATTGTCAGTGATGCTGGCTTTAAAGTGCCATGGTATAAATCCGTTGAGAAGCTGGGTTGGT
ACTGGTTAAGTCGAGTAAGAGGAAAAGTACAATATGCAGACCTAGGAGCGGAAAACTGGAAACCTATCAG
CAACTTACATGATATGTCATCTAGTCACTCAAAGACTTTAGGCTATAAGAGGCTGACTAAAAGCAATCCA
ATCTCATGCCAAATTCTATTGTATAAATCTCGCTCTAAAGGCCGAAAAAATCAGCGCTCGACACGGACTC
ATTGTCACCACCCGTCACCTAAAATCTACTCAGCGTCGGCAAAGGAGCCATGGGTTCTAGCAACTAACTT
ACCTGTTGAAATTCGAACACCCAAACAACTTGTTAATATCTATTCGAAGCGAATGCAGATTGAAGAAACC
TTCCGAGACTTGAAAAGTCCTGCCTACGGACTAGGCCTACGCCATAGCCGAACGAGCAGCTCAGAGCGTT
TTGATATCATGCTGCTAATCGCCCTGATGCTTCAACTAACATGTTGGCTTGCGGGCGTTCATGCTCAGAA
ACAAGGTTGGGACAAGCACTTCCAGGCTAACACAGTCAGAAATCGAAACGTACTCTCAACAGTTCGCTTA
GGCATGGAAGTTTTGCGGCATTCTGGCTACACAATAACAAGGGAAGACTTACTCGTGGCTGCAACCCTAC
TAGCTCAAAATTTATTCACACATGGTTACGCTTTGGGGAAATTATGAGGGGATCTCTCAGTACGGGGTCT
GACGCTCAGTGGAACGAAAACTCACGTTAAGGGATTTTGGTCATGCAATGTTATGGAGCAGCAACGATGT
TACGCAGCAGGGCAGTCGCCCTAAAACAAAGTTAAACATCATGAGGGAAGCGGTGATCGCCGAAGTATCG
ACTCAACTATCAGAGGTAGTTGGCGTCATCGAGCGCCATCTCGAACCGACGTTGCTGGCCGTACATTTGT
ACGGCTCCGCAGTGGATGGCGGCCTGAAGCCACACAGTGATATTGATTTGCTGGTTACGGTGACCGTAAG
GCTTGATGAAACAACGCGGCGAGCTTTGATCAACGACCTTTTGGAAACTTCGGCTTCCCCTGGAGAGAGC
GAGATTCTCCGCGCTGTAGAAGTCACCATTGTTGTGCACGACGACATCATTCCGTGGCGTTATCCAGCTA
AGCGCGAACTGCAATTTGGAGAATGGCAGCGCAATGACATTCTTGCAGGTATCTTCGAGCCAGCCACGAT
CGACATTGATCTGGCTATCTTGCTGACAAAAGCAAGAGAACATAGCGTTGCCTTGGTAGGTCCAGCGGCG
GAGGAACTCTTTGATCCGGTTCCTGAACAGGATCTATTTGAGGCGCTAAATGAAACCTTAACGCTATGGA
ACTCGCCGCCCGACTGGGCTGGCGATGAGCGAAATGTAGTGCTTACGTTGTCCCGCATTTGGTACAGCGC
AGTAACCGGCAAAATCGCGCCGAAGGATGTCGCTGCCGACTGGGCAATGGAGCGCCTGCCGGCCCAGTAT
CAGCCCGTCATACTTGAAGCTAGACAGGCTTATCTTGGACAAGAAGAAGATCGCTTGGCCTCGCGCGCAG
ATCAGTTGGAAGAATTTGTCCACTACGTGAAAGGCGAGATCACCAAGGTAGTCGGCAAATAATAACAAGA
CGAACTCCAATTCACTGTTCCTTGCATTCTAAAACCTTAAATACCAGAAAACAGCTTTTTCAAAGTTGTT
TTCAAAGTTGGCGTATAACATAGTATCGACGGAGCCGATTTTGAAACCGCGGTGATCACAGGCAGCAACG
CTCTGTCATCGTTACAATCAACATGCTACCCTCCGCGAGATCATCCGTGTTTCAAACCCGGCAGCTTAGT
TGCCGTTCTTCCGAATAGCATCGGTAACATGAGCAAAGTCTGCCGCCTTACAACGGCTCTCCCGCTGACG
CCGTCCCGGACTGATGGGCTGCCTGTATCGAGTGGTGATTTTGTGCCGAGCTGCCGGTCGGGGAGCTGTT
GGCTGGCTGG
